>Addgene plasmid #173317 | RVD-CG10 | addgene full sequence | sequence record 355285 | Addgene NGS Result
TAATACGACTCACTATAGGGGATATTTTATTTTCTCCCAATCAGGCTTGATCCCCAGTAAGTCAAAAAAT
AGCTCGACATACTGTTCTTCCCCGATCAAGGGTTGGTTTGCGCATTCACAGTTCTCCGCAAGAATTGATT
GGCTCCAATTCTTGGAGTGGTGAATCCGTTAGCGAGGTGCCGCCGGCTTCCATTCAGGTCGAGGTGGCCC
GGCTCCATGCACCGCGACGCAACGCGGGGAGGCAGACAAGGTATAGGGCGGCGCCTACAATCCATGCCAA
CCCGTTCCATGTGCTCGCCGAGGCGGCATAAATCGCCGTGACGATCAGCGGTCCAATGATCGAAGTTAGG
CTGGTAAGAGCCGCGAGCGATCCTTGAAGCTGTCCCTGATGGTCGTCATCTACCTGCCTGGACAGCATGG
CCTGCAACGCGGGCATCCCGATGCCGCCGGAAGCGAGAAGAATCATAATGGGGAAGGCCATCCAGCCTCG
CGTCGCGAACGCCAGCAAGACGTAGCCCAGCGCGTCGGCCGCCATGCCGGCGATAATGGCCTGCTTCTCG
CCGAAACGTTTGGTGGCGGGACCAGTGACGAAGGCTTGAGCGAGGGCGTGCAAGATTCCGAATACCGCAA
GCGACAGGCCGATCATCGTCGCGCTCCAGCGAAAGCGGTCCTCGCCGAAAATGACCCAGAGCGCTGCCGG
CACCTGTCCTACGAGTTGCATGATAAAGAAGACAGTCATAAGTGCGGCGACGATAGTCATGCCCCGCGCC
CACCGGAAGGAGCTGACTGGGTTGAAGGCTCTCAAGGGCATGGGTCGGCGCTCTCCCTTATGCGACTCCT
GCATTAGGAAGCAGCCCAGTAGTAGGTTGAGGCCGTTGAGCACCGCCGCCGCAAGGAATGGTGCATGTAA
GGAGATGGCGCCCAACAGTCCCCCGGCCACGGGGCCTGCCACCATACCCACGCCGAAACAAGCGCTCATG
AGCCCGAAGTGGCGAGCCCGATCTTCCCCATCGGTGATGTCGGCGATATAGGCGCCAGCAACCGCACCTG
TGGCGCCGGTGATGCCGGCCACGATGCGTCCGGCGTAGAGAATCCACAGGACGGGTGTGGTCGCCATGAT
CGCGTAGTCGATAGTGGCTCCAAGTAGCGAAGCGAGCAGGACTGGGCGGCGGCCAAAGCGGTCGGACAGT
GCTCCGAGAACGGGTGCGCATAGAAATTGCATCAACGCATATAGCGCTAGCAGCACGCCATAGTGACTGG
CGATGCTGTCGGAATGGACGATATCCCGCAAGAGGCCCGGCAGTACCGGCATAACCAAGCCTATGCCTAC
AGCATCCAGGGTGACGGTGCCGAGGATGACGATGAGCGCATTGTTAGATTTCATACACGGTGCCTGACTG
CGTTAGCAATTTAACTGTGATAAACTACCGCATTAAAGCTAATCGATGATAAGCTGTCAAACATGAGAAT
TAATTCATGTTCTTTCCTGCGTTATCCCCTGATTCTGTGGATAACGCAGGAAAGAACATGTGAGCAAAAG
GCCAGCAAAAGGCCAGGAACCGTAAAAAGGCCGCGTTGCTGGCGTTTTTCCATAGGCTCCGCCCCCCTGA
CGAGCATCACAAAAATCGACGCTCAAGTCAGAGGTGGCGAAACCCGACAGGACTATAAAGATACCAGGCG
TTTCCCCCTGGAAGCTCCCTCGTGCGCTCTCCTGTTCCGACCCTGCCGCTTACCGGATACCTGTCCGCCT
TTCTCCCTTCGGGAAGCGTGGCGCTTTCTCATAGCTCACGCTGTAGGTATCTCAGTTCGGTGTAGGTCGT
TCGCTCCAAGCTGGGCTGTGTGCACGAACCCCCCGTTCAGCCCGACCGCTGCGCCTTATCCGGTAACTAT
CGTCTTGAGTCCAACCCGGTAAGACACGACTTATCGCCACTGGCAGCAGCCACTGGTAACAGGATTAGCA
GAGCGAGGTATGTAGGCGGTGCTACAGAGTTCTTGAAGTGGTGGCCTAACTACGGCTACACTAGAAGAAC
AGTATTTGGTATCTGCGCTCTGCTGAAGCCAGTTACCTTCGGAAAAAGAGTTGGTAGCTCTTGATCCGGC
AAACAAACCACCGCTGGTAGCGGTGGTTTTTTTGTTTGCAAGCAGCAGATTACGCGCAGAAAAAAAGGAT
CTCAAGAAGATCCTTTGATCTTTTCTACGGGGTCTGACGCTCAGTGGAACGACGCGTAACTCACGTTAAG
GGATTTTGGTCATGGGTGGCTCGACCAGATATGGTCTCGCTCTCATGACGGTGGCAAACAGGCTCTTGAA
ACCGTCCAACGCCTTCTACCAGTTCTCTGTCAAGCCCACGGACTAACCCCAGCGCAAGTTGTAGCGATTG
CTAGTAACAATGGTGGCAAACAGGCTCTTGAAACCGTACAGCGCCTACTGCCAGTTCTCTGTCAAGCCCA
CGGTCTGACTCCGGAGCAAGTTGTAGCGATTGCGTCATGAGACCAGCTTTGGTCTAGAGGAGGCATGATG
ATATATTTTTATCTTGTGCAATGTAACATCAGAGATTTTGAGACACGGGCCAGAGCTGCCAGGAAACAGC
TATGACCATG
Features (pLannotate 1.2.2; 6 found; start..end, strand, type, name):
      1..19      +  promoter       T7 promoter: promoter for bacteriophage T7 RNA polymerase
     22..96      -  CDS            KanR (fragment): aminoglycoside phosphotransferase; aphA-3; confers resistance to kanamycin
    194..1384    -  CDS            TcR: tetracycline efflux protein; tet; confers resistance to tetracycline
   1432..1460    -  promoter       tet promoter: E. coli promoter for tetracycline efflux protein gene
   1476..1515    +  rep_origin     RSF ori (fragment): Plasmids containing the RSF 1030 origin of replication can be propagated in E. coli cells that contain additional plasmids with compatible origins.
   1587..2175    -  rep_origin     ori: high-copy-number ColE1/pMB1/pBR322/pUC origin of replication
