[The description below was written by a language model from this plasmid's Addgene catalogue record and pLannotate feature annotations shown in this document.]
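Description:
RVD-CG10 is a small (about 2.6 kb) bacterial module plasmid that belongs to a library of building blocks for one-step assembly of custom TALE repeat arrays. Such arrays supply the DNA-binding domains of TALE-based tools, including DdCBE mitochondrial base editors. Its backbone is a tetracycline-resistant T vector, and the depositor notes that the repeat module was inserted at the TA cloning site. The plasmid is propagated in E. coli at high copy from a ColE1/pUC-type origin. Selection relies on a tetracycline efflux gene (TcR) driven by its native tet promoter. The annotation also picks up a short kanamycin-resistance fragment and a short RSF origin fragment. These look like non-functional remnants of the vector's construction, since tetracycline is the only recorded selection. A T7 promoter is also present at the start of the sequence record.

The insert is a synthetic dimer of two TALE repeats carrying the repeat-variable diresidues HD and NN. In the standard TALE code these recognise C and G respectively, which matches the "CG" in the name. The "10" marks the module as designed for position 10 of the ordered array. The automated feature table does not annotate the repeat units themselves, which presumably lie in the unannotated stretch after the origin. The record does not give the flanking sites or overhangs that set the module's position, and the cloning sites are listed as unknown. The plasmid has no recorded eukaryotic expression elements and serves purely as a donor of the repeat module. It is combined with other positional modules from the same library to build a complete array for a chosen target sequence. The associated work applied this approach to mtDNA base editing for modelling mitochondrial diseases in zebrafish.
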