Addgene plasmid #173317: RVD-CG10
Purpose: One-step assembly of custom RVD arrays to construct DdCBE, TALE, etc.
Depositing lab: Bin Shen. Depositing organization: Nanjing Medical University. Publication: Precision modeling of mitochondrial diseases in zebrafish via DdCBE-mediated mtDNA base editing. Guo J, Zhang X, Chen X, Sun H, Dai Y, Wang J, Qian X, Tan L, Lou X, Shen B. Cell Discov. 2021 Sep 3;7(1):78. doi: 10.1038/s41421-021-00307-9. PubMed 34480028.
Backbone
  Vector backbone: TetR T vector
  Vector type: Unspecified
Growth in bacteria
  Bacterial resistance: Tetracycline, 10 μg/mL
  Growth temperature: 37°C
  Growth strain: DH5alpha
  Copy number: High Copy
Gene/Insert
  Gene/Insert name: HD-NN dimer RVD at Position10
  Species: Synthetic
  Mutation: no
  Cloning method: Restriction Enzyme; 5′ cloning site Unknown (unknown if destroyed)
Terms and licenses: Academic/Nonprofit Terms; Industry Terms: Not Available to Industry
Depositor comments: RVD is inserted into TA site of TetR T vector
How to cite: RVD-CG10 was a gift from Bin Shen (Addgene plasmid # 173317 ; http://n2t.net/addgene:173317 ; RRID:Addgene_173317)
