>Addgene plasmid #173317 | RVD-CG10 | depositor partial sequence | sequence record 336272 | RVD flanked by two Bsa I sites
GGTCTCGCTCTCATGACGGTGGCAAACAGGCTCTTGAAACCGTCCAACGCCTTCTACCAGTTCTCTGTCA
AGCCCACGGACTAACCCCAGCGCAAGTTGTAGCGATTGCTAGTAACAATGGTGGCAAACAGGCTCTTGAA
ACCGTACAGCGCCTACTGCCAGTTCTCTGTCAAGCCCACGGTCTGACTCCGGAGCAAGTTGTAGCGATTG
CGTCATGAGACC
